Addgene plasmid #29782: PLKO-mcherry-luc-puro-TRPM1 cDNA
Depositing lab: Carl Novina. Depositing organization: Dana-Farber Cancer Institute. Publication: Intronic miR-211 assumes the tumor suppressive function of its host gene in melanoma. Levy C, Khaled M, Iliopoulos D, Janas MM, Schubert S, Pinner S, Chen PH, Li S, Fletcher AL, Yokoyama S, Scott KL, Garraway LA, Song JS, Granter SR, Turley SJ, Fisher DE, Novina CD. Mol Cell. 2010 Dec 10. 40(5):841-9. 10.1016/j.molcel.2010.11.020 PubMed 21109473.
Backbone
  Vector backbone: PLKO (modified)
  Backbone size w/o insert (bp): 9615
  Vector type: Mammalian Expression, Lentiviral
  Selectable markers: Puromycin
Growth in bacteria
  Bacterial resistance: Ampicillin, 100 μg/mL
  Growth temperature: 37°C
  Growth strain: Stbl3
  Growth instructions: Stbl3
  Copy number: Low Copy
Gene/Insert
  Gene/Insert name: TRPM1
  Species: H. sapiens (human)
  Insert size (bp): 4601
  GenBank ID: NM_002420
  Entrez Gene: TRPM1 (a.k.a. CSNB1C, LTRPC1, MLSN1)
  Cloning method: Restriction Enzyme; 5′ cloning site AgeI (not destroyed); 3′ cloning site EcoRI (not destroyed)
  Sequencing primers: 5′ ccggtatgtatatccgtgtatcc
Terms and licenses: Academic/Nonprofit Terms; Industry Terms: Not Available to Industry
How to cite: PLKO-mcherry-luc-puro-TRPM1 cDNA was a gift from Carl Novina (Addgene plasmid # 29782 ; http://n2t.net/addgene:29782 ; RRID:Addgene_29782)
