[The description below was written by a language model from this plasmid's Addgene catalogue record and pLannotate feature annotations shown in this document.]
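Description:
PLKO-mcherry-luc-puro-TRPM1 cDNA is a third-generation-style, self-inactivating HIV-1 lentiviral expression vector built on a modified pLKO backbone and carrying the human TRPM1 (melastatin) cDNA. It is propagated in E. coli through a ColE1/pUC-type origin with ampicillin resistance (AmpR), although the catalogue lists it as low copy and names a recombination-deficient strain, as is usual for LTR-containing plasmids. An f1 origin, an SV40 origin and poly(A) signal, and remnants of lac and T3/T7 promoter elements are also annotated in the backbone. The full sequenced plasmid is about 14.3 kb, consistent with a roughly 9.6 kb backbone plus a 4.6 kb insert.

The viral genome is driven by an RSV promoter fused to a truncated 5' LTR, followed by the Ψ packaging signal, a partial gag fragment and the RRE for Rev-dependent export, and it ends in a ΔU3 3' LTR that inactivates LTR transcription after integration. Within this frame there are two separate human PGK promoters. The first drives the TRPM1 open reading frame, cloned between AgeI and EcoRI sites. After a cPPT/CTS element, the second sits upstream of firefly luciferase, mCherry and the puromycin N-acetyltransferase gene (pac) arranged in series. The annotation does not identify the linking elements between these three coding sequences, so how they are co-expressed is not stated.

Transduced mammalian cells can therefore be selected with puromycin, tracked or sorted by red fluorescence, and followed by bioluminescence. The associated publication concerns the tumour-suppressive roles of TRPM1 and its intronic miR-211 in melanoma, suggesting use for stable TRPM1 expression in that context.
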