Features (pLannotate 1.2.2; 29 found; start..end, strand, type, name):
      1..97      +  rep_origin     RSF ori (fragment): Plasmids containing the RSF 1030 origin of replication can be propagated in E. coli cells that contain additional plasmids with compatible origins.
     99..191     +  CDS            lacI (fragment): lac repressor; lacI; The lac repressor binds to the lac operator to inhibit transcription in E. coli. This inhibition can be relieved by adding lactose or isopropyl-β-D-thiogalactopyranoside (IPTG).
    204..225     +  protein_bind   CAP binding site: CAP binding activates transcription in the presence of cAMP. E. coli catabolite activator protein
    240..270     +  promoter       lac promoter: promoter for the E. coli lac operon
    274..296     +  protein_bind   lac operator (fragment): The lac repressor binds to the lac operator to inhibit transcription in E. coli. This inhibition can be relieved by adding lactose or isopropyl-β-D-thiogalactopyranoside (IPTG). lac repressor encoded by lacI
    339..357     +  promoter       T3 promoter: promoter for bacteriophage T3 RNA polymerase
    385..611     +  promoter       RSV promoter: Rous sarcoma virus enhancer/promoter
    612..792     +  LTR            5' LTR (truncated): truncated 5' long terminal repeat (LTR) from HIV-1
    839..964     +  misc_feature   HIV-1 Ψ: packaging signal of human immunodeficiency virus type 1
    948..1311    +  CDS            HIV-1 gag (fragment): gag protein from human immunodeficiency virus 1; gag
   1457..1690    +  misc_feature   RRE: The Rev response element (RRE) of HIV-1 allows for Rev-dependent mRNA export from the nucleus to the cytoplasm.
   2067..2094    +  CDS            Rev (fragment): human immunodeficiency virus 1 (HIV-1) Rev protein; rev; enhances nuclear export of unspliced and incompletely spliced viral mRNAs
   2094..2604    +  promoter       hPGK promoter: human phosphoglycerate kinase 1 promoter
   2613..7247    +  CDS            TRPM1: TRPM1_HUMAN - Also known as LTRPC1, MLSN From Homo sapiens (Human).
   7291..7408    +  misc_feature   cPPT/CTS: central polypurine tract and central termination sequence of HIV-1
   7457..7967    +  promoter       hPGK promoter: human phosphoglycerate kinase 1 promoter
   7982..9622    +  CDS            LUCI_PHOPY: Experimental evidence at protein level: Swiss-Prot protein existence level 1. Produces green light with a wavelength of 562 nm. From Photinus pyralis (Common eastern firefly) (Lampyris pyralis).
   9707..10414   +  CDS            mCherry: mCherry is a basic (constitutively fluorescent) red fluorescent protein published in 2004, derived from Discosoma sp.. It is reported to be a very rapidly-maturing monomer with low acid sensitivity.
  10484..11080   +  CDS            pac: PUAC_STRAD - Protein predicted: Swiss-Prot protein existence level 4. Detoxification of puromycin. From Streptomyces alboniger.
  11091..11159   +  CDS            nef (fragment): NEF_HV1Z2 - Experimental evidence at protein level: Swiss-Prot protein existence level 1. Extracellular Nef protein targets CD4(+) T-lymphocytes for apoptosis by interacting with CXCR4 surface receptors. From Human immunodeficiency virus type 1 group M subtype D (isolate Z2/CDC-Z34) (HIV-1).
  11161..11394   +  LTR            3' LTR (ΔU3): self-inactivating 3' long terminal repeat (LTR) from HIV-1
  11466..11587   +  polyA_signal   SV40 poly(A) signal: SV40 polyadenylation signal
  11627..11762   +  rep_origin     SV40 ori: SV40 origin of replication
  11783..11801   -  promoter       T7 promoter: promoter for bacteriophage T7 RNA polymerase
  11809..11964   +  CDS            lacZα (fragment): LacZα fragment of β-galactosidase; lacZ fragment
  11969..12397   +  rep_origin     f1 ori (sequence partly withheld): f1 bacteriophage origin of replication; arrow indicates direction of (+) strand synthesis
  12450..12554   +  promoter       AmpR promoter: bla
  12555..13415   +  CDS            AmpR: β-lactamase; bla; confers resistance to ampicillin, carbenicillin, and related antibiotics
  13586..14174   +  rep_origin     ori: high-copy-number ColE1/pMB1/pBR322/pUC origin of replication
>Addgene plasmid #29782 | PLKO-mcherry-luc-puro-TRPM1 cDNA | addgene full sequence | sequence record 194304 | Addgene NGS Result
TCTGTGGATAACCGTATTACCGCCTTTGAGTGAGCTGATACCGCTCGCCGCAGCCGAACGACCGAGCGCA
GCGAGTCAGTGAGCGAGGAAGCGGAAGAGCGCCCAATACGCAAACCGCCTCTCCCCGCGCGTTGGCCGAT
TCATTAATGCAGCTGGCACGACAGGTTTCCCGACTGGAAAGCGGGCAGTGAGCGCAACGCAATTAATGTG
AGTTAGCTCACTCATTAGGCACCCCAGGCTTTACACTTTATGCTTCCGGCTCGTATGTTGTGTGGAATTG
TGAGCGGATAACAATTTCACACAGGAAACAGCTATGACCATGATTACGCCAAGCGCGCAATTAACCCTCA
CTAAAGGGAACAAAAGCTGGAGCTGCAAGCTTAATGTAGTCTTATGCAATACTCTTGTAGTCTTGCAACA
TGGTAACGATGAGTTAGCAACATGCCTTACAAGGAGAGAAAAAGCACCGTGCATGCCGATTGGTGGAAGT
AAGGTGGTACGATCGTGCCTTATTAGGAAGGCAACAGACGGGTCTGACATGGATTGGACGAACCACTGAA
TTGCCGCATTGCAGAGATATTGTATTTAAGTGCCTAGCTCGATACATAAACGGGTCTCTCTGGTTAGACC
AGATCTGAGCCTGGGAGCTCTCTGGCTAACTAGGGAACCCACTGCTTAAGCCTCAATAAAGCTTGCCTTG
AGTGCTTCAAGTAGTGTGTGCCCGTCTGTTGTGTGACTCTGGTAACTAGAGATCCCTCAGACCCTTTTAG
TCAGTGTGGAAAATCTCTAGCAGTGGCGCCCGAACAGGGACTTGAAAGCGAAAGGGAAACCAGAGGAGCT
CTCTCGACGCAGGACTCGGCTTGCTGAAGCGCGCACGGCAAGAGGCGAGGGGCGGCGACTGGTGAGTACG
CCAAAAATTTTGACTAGCGGAGGCTAGAAGGAGAGAGATGGGTGCGAGAGCGTCAGTATTAAGCGGGGGA
GAATTAGATCGCGATGGGAAAAAATTCGGTTAAGGCCAGGGGGAAAGAAAAAATATAAATTAAAACATAT
AGTATGGGCAAGCAGGGAGCTAGAACGATTCGCAGTTAATCCTGGCCTGTTAGAAACATCAGAAGGCTGT
AGACAAATACTGGGACAGCTACAACCATCCCTTCAGACAGGATCAGAAGAACTTAGATCATTATATAATA
CAGTAGCAACCCTCTATTGTGTGCATCAAAGGATAGAGATAAAAGACACCAAGGAAGCTTTAGACAAGAT
AGAGGAAGAGCAAAACAAAAGTAAGACCACCGCACAGCAAGCGGCCGCTGATCTTCAGACCTGGAGGAGG
AGATATGAGGGACAATTGGAGAAGTGAATTATATAAATATAAAGTAGTAAAAATTGAACCATTAGGAGTA
GCACCCACCAAGGCAAAGAGAAGAGTGGTGCAGAGAGAAAAAAGAGCAGTGGGAATAGGAGCTTTGTTCC
TTGGGTTCTTGGGAGCAGCAGGAAGCACTATGGGCGCAGCGTCAATGACGCTGACGGTACAGGCCAGACA
ATTATTGTCTGGTATAGTGCAGCAGCAGAACAATTTGCTGAGGGCTATTGAGGCGCAACAGCATCTGTTG
CAACTCACAGTCTGGGGCATCAAGCAGCTCCAGGCAAGAATCCTGGCTGTGGAAAGATACCTAAAGGATC
AACAGCTCCTGGGGATTTGGGGTTGCTCTGGAAAACTCATTTGCACCACTGCTGTGCCTTGGAATGCTAG
TTGGAGTAATAAATCTCTGGAACAGATTTGGAATCACACGACCTGGATGGAGTGGGACAGAGAAATTAAC
AATTACACAAGCTTAATACACTCCTTAATTGAAGAATCGCAAAACCAGCAAGAAAAGAATGAACAAGAAT
TATTGGAATTAGATAAATGGGCAAGTTTGTGGAATTGGTTTAACATAACAAATTGGCTGTGGTATATAAA
ATTATTCATAATGATAGTAGGAGGCTTGGTAGGTTTAAGAATAGTTTTTGCTGTACTTTCTATAGTGAAT
AGAGTTAGGCAGGGATATTCACCATTATCGTTTCAGACCCACCTCCCAACCCCGAGGGGACCCGGGGTTG
GGGTTGCGCCTTTTCCAAGGCAGCCCTGGGTTTGCGCAGGGACGCGGCTGCTCTGGGCGTGGTTCCGGGA
AACGCAGCGGCGCCGACCCTGGGTCTCGCACATTCTTCACGTCCGTTCGCAGCGTCACCCGGATCTTCGC
CGCTACCCTTGTGGGCCCCCCGGCGACGCTTCCTGCTCCGCCCCTAAGTCGGGAAGGTTCCTTGCGGTTC
GCGGCGTGCCGGACGTGACAAACGGAAGCCGCACGTCTCACTAGTACCCTCGCAGACGGACAGCGCCAGG
GAGCAATGGCAGCGCGCCGACCGCGATGGGCTGTGGCCAATAGCGGCTGCTCAGCAGGGCGCGCCGAGAG
CAGCGGCCGGGAAGGGGCGGTGCGGGAGGCGGGGTGTGGGGCGGTAGTGTGGGCCCTGTTCCTGCCCGCG
CGGTGTTCCGCATTCTGCAAGCCTCCGGAGCGCACGTCGGCAGTCGGCTCCCTCGTTGACCGAATCACCG
ACCTCTCTCCCCAGGGACCGGTATGTATATCCGTGTATCCTATAACACCAAGCCAGACTCACTGCTCCAT
CTCATGGTGAAAGATTGGCAGCTGGAACTCCCCAAGCTCTTAATATCTGTGCATGGAGGCCTCCAGAACT
TTGAGATGCAGCCCAAGCTGAAACAAGTCTTTGGGAAAGGCCTGATCAAGGCTGCTATGACCACCGGGGC
CTGGATCTTCACCGGGGGTGTCAGCACAGGTGTTATCAGCCACGTAGGGGATGCCTTGAAAGACCACTCC
TCCAAGTCCAGAGGCCGGGTTTGTGCTATAGGAATTGCTCCATGGGGCATCGTGGAGAATAAGGAAGACC
TGGTTGGAAAGGATGTAACAAGAGTGTACCAGACCATGTCCAACCCTCTAAGTAAGCTCTCTGTGCTCAA
CAACTCCCACACCCACTTCATCCTGGCTGACAATGGCACCCTGGGCAAGTATGGCGCCGAGGTGAAGCTG
CGAAGGCTGCTGGAAAAGCACATCTCCCTGCAGAAGATCAACACAAGACTGGGGCAGGGCGTGCCCCTCG
TGGGTCTCGTGGTGGAGGGGGGCCCTAACGTGGTGTCCATCGTCTTGGAATACCTGCAAGAAGAGCCTCC
CATCCCTGTGGTGATTTGTGATGGCAGCGGACGTGCCTCGGACATCCTGTCCTTTGCGCACAAGTACTGT
GAAGAAGGCGGAATAATAAATGAGTCCCTCAGGGAGCAGCTTCTAGTTACCATTCAGAAAACATTTAATT
ATAATAAGGCACAATCACATCAGCTGTTTGCAATTATAATGGAGTGCATGAAGAAGAAAGAACTCGTCAC
TGTGTTCAGAATGGGTTCTGAGGGCCAGCAGGACATCGAGATGGCAATTTTAACTGCCCTGCTGAAAGGA
ACAAACGTATCTGCTCCAGATCAGCTGAGCTTGGCACTGGCTTGGAACCGCGTGGACATAGCACGAAGCC
AGATCTTTGTCTTTGGGCCCCACTGGCCGCCCCTGGGAAGCCTGGCACCCCCGACGGACAGCAAAGCCAC
AGAGAAGGAGAAGAAGCCACCCATGGCCACCACCAAGGGAGGAAGAGGAAAAGGGAAAGGCAAGAAGAAA
GGGAAAGTGAAAGAGGAAGTGGAGGAAGAAACTGACCCCCGGAAGATAGAGCTGCTGAACTGGGTGAATG
CTTTGGAGCAAGCGATGCTAGATGCTTTAGTCTTAGATCGTGTCGACTTTGTGAAGCTCCTGATTGAAAA
CGGAGTGAACATGCAACACTTTCTGACCATTCCGAGGCTGGAGGAGCTTTATAACACAAGACTGGGTCCA
CCAAACACACTTCATCTGCTGGTGAGGGATGTGAAAAAGAGCAACCTTCCGCCTGATTACCACATCAGCC
TCATAGACATCGGGCTCGTGCTGGAGTACCTCATGGGAGGAGCCTACCGCTGCAACTACACTCGGAAAAA
CTTTCGGACCCTTTACAACAACTTGTTTGGACCAAAGAGGCCTAAAGCTCTTAAACTTCTGGGAATGGAA
GATGATGAGCCTCCAGCTAAAGGGAAGAAAAAGAAAAAGAAGAAAAAGGAGGAAGAGATCGACATTGATG
TGGACGACCCTGCCGTGAGTCGGTTCCAGTATCCCTTCCACGAGCTGATGGTGTGGGCAGTGCTGATGAA
ACGCCAGAAAATGGCAGTGTTCCTCTGGCAGCGAGGGGAAGAGAGCATGGCCAAGGCCCTGGTGGCCTGC
AAGCTCTACAAGGCCATGGCCCACGAGTCCTCCGAGAGTGATCTGGTGGATGACATCTCCCAGGACTTGG
ATAACAATTCCAAAGACTTCGGCCAGCTTGCTTTGGAGTTATTAGACCAGTCCTATAAGCATGACGAGCA
GATCGCTATGAAACTCCTGACCTACGAGCTGAAAAACTGGAGCAACTCGACCTGCCTCAAACTGGCCGTG
GCAGCCAAACACCGGGACTTCATTGCTCACACCTGCAGCCAGATGCTGCTGACCGATATGTGGATGGGAA
GACTGCGGATGCGGAAGAACCCCGGCCTGAAGGTTATCATGGGGATTCTTCTACCCCCCACCATCTTGTT
TTTGGAATTTCGCACATATGATGATTTCTCGTATCAAACATCCAAGGAAAACGAGGATGGCAAAGAAAAA
GAAGAGGAAAATACGGATGCAAATGCAGATGCTGGCTCAAGAAAGGGGGATGAGGAGAACGAGCACAAAA
AACAGAGAAGTATTCCCATCGGAACAAAGATCTGTGAGTTCTATAACGCGCCCATTGGAACAAAGATCTG
TGAGTTCTATAACGCGCCCATTGTCAAGTTCTGGTTTTACACAATATCATACTTGGGCTACCTGCTGCTG
TTTAACTACGTCATCCTGGTGCGGATGGATGGCTGGCCGTCCCTCCAGGAGTGGATCGTCATCTCCTACA
TCGTGAGCCTGGCGTTAGAGAAGATACGAGAGATCCTCATGTCAGAACCAGGCAAACTCAGCCAGAAAAT
CAAAGTTTGGCTTCAGGAGTACTGGAACATCACAGATCTCGTGGCCATTTCCACATTCATGATTGGAGCA
ATTCTTCGCCTACAGAACCAGCCCTACATGGGCTATGGCCGGGTGATCTACTGTGTGGATATCATCTTCT
GGTACATCCGTGTCCTGGACATCTTTGGTGTCAACAAGTATCTGGGGCCATACGTGATGATGATTGGAAA
GATGATGATCGACATGCTGTACTTTGTGGTCATCATGCTGGTCGTGCTCATGAGTTTCGGAGTAGCCCGT
CAAGCCATTCTGCATCCAGAGGAGAAGCCCTCTTGGAAACTGGCCCGAAACATCTTCTACATGCCCTACT
GGATGATCTATGGAGAGGTGTTTGCAGACCAGATAGACCTCTACGCCATGGAAATTAATCCTCCTTGTGG
TGAGAACCTATATGATGAGGAGGGCAAGCGGCTTCCTCCCTGTATCCCCGGCGCCTGGCTCACTCCAGCA
CTCATGGCGTGCTATCTACTGGTCGCCAACATCCTGCTGGTGAACCTGCTGATTGCTGTGTTCAACAATA
CCTTCTTTGAAGTAAAATCAATATCCAACCAGGTGTGGAAGTTCCAGCGATATCAGCTGATTATGACATT
TCATGACAGGCCAGTCCTGCCCCCACCGATGATCATTTTAAGCCACATCTACATCATCATTATGCGTCTC
AGCGGCCGCTGCAGGAAAAAGAGAGAAGGGGACCAAGAGGAACGGGATCGTGGATTGAAGCTCTTCCTTA
GCGACGAGGAGCTAAAGAGGCTGCATGAGTTCGAGGAGCAGTGCGTGCAGGAGCACTTCCGGGAGAAGGA
GGATGAGCAGCAGTCGTCCAGCGACGAGCGCATCCGGGTCACTTCTGAAAGAGTTGAAAATATGTCAATG
GGGTTGGAAGAAATCAATGAAAGAGAAACTTTTATGAAAACTTCCCTGCAGACTGTTGACCTTCGACTTG
CTCAGCTAGAAGAATTATCTAACAGAATGGTGAATGCTCTTGAAAATCTTGCGGGAATCGACAGGTCTGA
CCTGATCCAGGCACGGTCCCGGGCTTCTTCTGAATGTGAGGCAACGTATCTTCTCCGGCAAAGCAGCATC
AATAGCGCTGATGGCTACAGCTTGTATCGATATCATTTTAACGGAGAAGAGTTATTATTTGAGGATACAT
CTCTCTCCACGTCACCAGGGACAGGAGTCAGGAAAAAAACCTGTTCCTTCCGTATAAAGGAAGAGAAGGA
CGTGAAAACGCACCTAGTCCCAGAATGTCAGAACAGTCTTCACCTTTCACTGGGCACAAGCACATCAGCA
ACCCCAGATGGCAGTCACCTTGCAGTAGATGACTTAAAGAACGCTGAAGAGTCAAAATTAGGTCCAGATA
TTGGGATTTCAAAGGAAGATGATGAAAGACAGACAGACTCTAAAAAAGAAGAAACTATTTCCCCAAGTTT
AAATAAAACAGATGTGATACATGGACAGGACAAATCAGATGTTCAAAACACTCAGCTAACAGTGGAAACG
ACAAATATAGAAGGCACTATTTCCTATCCCCTGGAAGAAACCAAAATTACACGCTATTTCCCCGATGAAA
CGATCAATGCTTGTAAAACAATGAAGTCCAGAAGCTTCGTCTATTCCCGGGGAAGAAAGCTGGTCGGTGG
GGTTAACCAGGATGTAGAGTACAGTTCAATCACGGACCAGCAATTGACGACGGAATGGCAATGCCAAGTT
CAAAAGATCACGCGCTCTCATAGCACAGATATTCCTTACATTGTGTCGGAAGCTGCAGTGCAAGCTGAGC
ATAAAGAGCAGTTTGCAGATATGCAAGATGAACACCATGTCGCTGAAGCAATTCCTCGAATCCCTCGCTT
GTCCCTAACCATTACTGACAGAAATGGGATGGAAAACTTACTGTCTGTGAAGCCAGATCAAACTTTGGGA
TTCCCATCTCTCAGGTCAAAAAGTTTACATGGACATCCTAGGAATGTGAAATCCATTCAGGGAAAGTTAG
ACAGATCTGGACATGCCAGTAGTGTAAGCAGCTTAGTAATTGTGTCTGGAATGACAGCAGAAGAAAAAAA
GGTTAAGAAAGAGAAAGCTTCCACAGAAACTGAATGCTAGAATTCTCGACCTCGAGACAAATGGCAGTAT
TCATCCACAATTTTAAAAGAAAAGGGGGGATTGGGGGGTACAGTGCAGGGGAAAGAATAGTAGACATAAT
AGCAACAGACATACAAACTAAAGAATTACAAAAACAAATTACAAAAATTCAAAATTTTCGGGTTTATTAC
AGGGACAGCAGAGATCCACTTTGGCCGCGGCTCGAGGGGGTTGGGGTTGCGCCTTTTCCAAGGCAGCCCT
GGGTTTGCGCAGGGACGCGGCTGCTCTGGGCGTGGTTCCGGGAAACGCAGCGGCGCCGACCCTGGGTCTC
GCACATTCTTCACGTCCGTTCGCAGCGTCACCCGGATCTTCGCCGCTACCCTTGTGGGCCCCCCGGCGAC
GCTTCCTGCTCCGCCCCTAAGTCGGGAAGGTTCCTTGCGGTTCGCGGCGTGCCGGACGTGACAAACGGAA
GCCGCACGTCTCACTAGTACCCTCGCAGACGGACAGCGCCAGGGAGCAATGGCAGCGCGCCGACCGCGAT
GGGCTGTGGCCAATAGCGGCTGCTCAGCAGGGCGCGCCGAGAGCAGCGGCCGGGAAGGGGCGGTGCGGGA
GGCGGGGTGTGGGGCGGTAGTGTGGGCCCTGTTCCTGCCCGCGCGGTGTTCCGCATTCTGCAAGCCTCCG
GAGCGCACGTCGGCAGTCGGCTCCCTCGTTGACCGAATCACCGACCTCTCTCCCCAGGGGGATCCGCCAC
CATGGAAGATGCCAAGAACATCAAGAAAGGCCCTGCCCCCTTCTACCCCCTGGAAGATGGCACAGCCGGC
GAGCAGCTGCACAAGGCCATGAAGAGATACGCCCTCGTCCCTGGAACAATCGCCTTCACCGACGCCCACA
TCGAGGTGGACATCACCTACGCCGAGTACTTCGAGATGAGCGTGCGGCTGGCCGAGGCCATGAAACGCTA
CGGCCTGAACACCAACCACCGGATCGTGGTGTGCAGCGAGAACAGCCTGCAGTTCTTCATGCCCGTGCTG
GGCGCCCTGTTCATCGGCGTGGCCGTGGCCCCTGCCAACGACATCTACAACGAGCGGGAGCTGCTGAACA
GCATGGGCATCAGCCAGCCCACCGTGGTGTTCGTGAGCAAGAAGGGCCTGCAGAAAATCCTGAACGTGCA
GAAGAAGCTGCCCATCATCCAGAAAATCATCATCATGGACAGCAAGACCGACTACCAGGGCTTCCAGAGC
ATGTACACCTTCGTGACCAGCCACCTGCCCCCTGGCTTCAACGAGTACGACTTCGTGCCCGAGAGCTTCG
ACAGGGACAAGACCATCGCCCTGATCATGAACAGCAGCGGCAGCACCGGCCTGCCTAAAGGCGTGGCCCT
GCCTCACCGGACCGCCTGCGTGCGGTTCAGCCACGCCCGGGACCCCATCTTCGGCAACCAGATCATCCCC
GACACCGCCATCCTGAGCGTGGTGCCCTTCCACCACGGCTTCGGCATGTTCACCACCCTGGGCTACCTGA
TCTGCGGCTTCCGGGTGGTGCTGATGTATCGGTTCGAGGAAGAGCTGTTCCTGCGGAGCCTGCAGGACTA
CAAGATCCAGAGCGCCCTGCTGGTGCCCACCCTGTTCAGCTTTTTCGCCAAGAGCACCCTGATCGACAAG
TACGACCTGAGCAACCTGCACGAGATCGCCAGCGGCGGAGCCCCCCTGAGCAAAGAAGTGGGCGAAGCCG
TCGCCAAGCGGTTCCACCTGCCCGGCATCCGGCAGGGCTATGGCCTGACCGAGACCACAAGCGCCATTCT
GATCACCCCCGAGGGCGACGACAAGCCTGGCGCCGTGGGCAAGGTGGTGCCTTTCTTCGAGGCCAAGGTG
GTGGACCTGGACACCGGCAAGACCCTGGGCGTGAACCAGCGGGGCGAGCTGTGCGTGAGGGGCCCCATGA
TCATGAGCGGCTACGTGAACAACCCCGAGGCCACCAACGCCCTGATTGACAAGGACGGCTGGCTGCACAG
CGGCGACATCGCCTACTGGGACGAGGACGAGCACTTCTTCATCGTGGACCGGCTGAAGAGCCTGATCAAG
TACAAGGGCTACCAGGTGGCCCCAGCCGAGCTGGAAAGCATCCTGCTGCAGCACCCCAACATCTTCGACG
CCGGGGTGGCCGGCCTGCCCGACGATGACGCCGGCGAGCTGCCTGCCGCCGTGGTGGTCCTCGAACATGG
CAAAACCATGACCGAGAAAGAAATCGTGGACTACGTGGCCAGCCAGGTGACCACCGCCAAGAAGCTGAGA
GGCGGCGTCGTGTTTGTGGACGAGGTGCCCAAGGGCCTGACCGGCAAGCTGGACGCCCGGAAGATCCGGG
AGATCCTGATTAAGGCCAAGAAGGGCGGCAAGATCGCCGTGGGCTCCGGCCAGTGCACCAACTACGCCCT
GCTGAAGCTGGCCGGCGACGTGGAGAGCAACCCTGGCCCTTTCGAAATGGTGTCCAAGGGCGAAGAGGAC
AACATGGCCATCATCAAAGAGTTTATGCGGTTCAAGGTGCACATGGAAGGCAGCGTGAACGGCCACGAGT
TCGAGATCGAGGGCGAGGGCGAAGGCAGGCCCTACGAGGGCACCCAGACCGCCAAGCTGAAGGTGACCAA
GGGCGGACCTCTGCCCTTCGCCTGGGACATCCTGAGCCCCCAGTTCATGTACGGCAGCAAGGCCTACGTG
AAGCACCCCGCCGACATCCCCGACTACCTGAAGCTGTCCTTCCCCGAGGGCTTCAAGTGGGAGCGGGTGA
TGAACTTCGAGGACGGCGGGGTGGTGACCGTGACCCAGGATAGCTCCCTGCAGGACGGCGAGTTCATCTA
CAAGGTGAAACTGCGGGGCACCAACTTCCCCAGCGACGGCCCCGTGATGCAGAAAAAGACAATGGGCTGG
GAGGCCAGCAGCGAGCGGATGTACCCCGAGGATGGCGCCCTGAAGGGCGAGATCAAGCAGCGGCTGAAGC
TGAAGGACGGCGGCCACTACGACGCCGAGGTGAAAACCACCTACAAGGCCAAAAAGCCCGTGCAGCTGCC
TGGCGCCTACAACGTGAACATCAAGCTGGATATCACCAGCCACAACGAGGACTACACCATCGTGGAGCAG
TACGAGCGGGCCGAGGGCAGACACAGCACCGGCGGCATGGACGAGCTGTACAAGCTCAGCGGCAGCGGCG
AGGGCAGAGGCAGCCTGCTGACCTGCGGCGATGTGGAGGAAAACCCAGGCCCAATGACCGAGTACAAGCC
TACCGTGAGGCTGGCCACCCGGGACGACGTGCCCAGAGCCGTGAGGACACTGGCCGCCGCCTTCGCCGAC
TACCCCGCCACCCGGCACACCGTGGACCCCGACCGGCACATCGAGCGGGTGACCGAGCTGCAGGAACTGT
TCCTGACCAGAGTGGGCCTGGATATCGGCAAAGTGTGGGTGGCCGACGACGGAGCCGCCGTGGCCGTGTG
GACCACCCCCGAGTCCGTGGAGGCCGGAGCCGTGTTTGCCGAGATCGGCCCCAGGATGGCCGAGCTGTCC
GGCAGCAGGCTGGCCGCCCAGCAGCAGATGGAAGGCCTGCTGGCCCCTCACCGGCCCAAAGAGCCCGCCT
GGTTCCTGGCCACCGTGGGCGTGAGCCCCGACCACCAGGGCAAGGGCCTGGGCAGCGCCGTGGTGCTGCC
AGGCGTGGAAGCCGCCGAGAGGGCCGGAGTGCCCGCCTTCCTGGAAACCAGCGCCCCCAGGAACCTGCCC
TTCTACGAGCGGCTGGGCTTTACCGTGACCGCCGACGTGGAGGTGCCAGAGGGCCCCAGGACCTGGTGCA
TGACCCGGAAGCCAGGCGCCTGAGAATTGGGTACCTTTAAGACCAATGACTTACAAGGCAGCTGTAGATC
TTAGCCACTTTTTAAAAGAAAAGGGGGGACTGGAAGGGCTAATTCACTCCCAACGAAGACAAGATCTGCT
TTTTGCTTGTACTGGGTCTCTCTGGTTAGACCAGATCTGAGCCTGGGAGCTCTCTGGCTAACTAGGGAAC
CCACTGCTTAAGCCTCAATAAAGCTTGCCTTGAGTGCTTCAAGTAGTGTGTGCCCGTCTGTTGTGTGACT
CTGGTAACTAGAGATCCCTCAGACCCTTTTAGTCAGTGTGGAAAATCTCTAGCAGTAGTAGTTCATGTCA
TCTTATTATTCAGTATTTATAACTTGCAAAGAAATGAATATCAGAGAGTGAGAGGAACTTGTTTATTGCA
GCTTATAATGGTTACAAATAAAGCAATAGCATCACAAATTTCACAAATAAAGCATTTTTTTCACTGCATT
CTAGTTGTGGTTTGTCCAAACTCATCAATGTATCTTATCATGTCTGGCTCTAGCTATCCCGCCCCTAACT
CCGCCCATCCCGCCCCTAACTCCGCCCAGTTCCGCCCATTCTCCGCCCCATGGCTGACTAATTTTTTTTA
TTTATGCAGAGGCCGAGGCCGCCTCGGCCTCTGAGCTATTCCAGAAGTAGTGAGGAGGCTTTTTTGGAGG
CCTAGGGACGTACCCAATTCGCCCTATAGTGAGTCGTATTACGCGCGCTCACTGGCCGTCGTTTTACAAC
GTCGTGACTGGGAAAACCCTGGCGTTACCCAACTTAATCGCCTTGCAGCACATCCCCCTTTCGCCAGCTG
GCGTAATAGCGAAGAGGCCCGCACCGATCGCCCTTCCCAACAGTTGCGCAGCCTGAATGGCGAATGGG
[124 nt withheld, positions 11969-12092]
C
[91 nt withheld, positions 12094-12184]
A
[49 nt withheld, positions 12186-12234]
CCTTTGACGTTGGAGTCCACGTTCTTT
[37 nt withheld, positions 12262-12298]
ACCCTATCTCGGTCTATTCTTTTGATTTATAAGGGATTTTGCCGATTTCGGCCTATTGGTTAAAAAATGA
GCTGATTTAACAAAAATTTAACGCGAATTTTAACAAAATATTAACGCTTACAATTTAGGTGGCACTTTTC
GGGGAAATGTGCGCGGAACCCCTATTTGTTTATTTTTCTAAATACATTCAAATATGTATCCGCTCATGAG
ACAATAACCCTGATAAATGCTTCAATAATATTGAAAAAGGAAGAGTATGAGTATTCAACATTTCCGTGTC
GCCCTTATTCCCTTTTTTGCGGCATTTTGCCTTCCTGTTTTTGCTCACCCAGAAACGCTGGTGAAAGTAA
AAGATGCTGAAGATCAGTTGGGTGCACGAGTGGGTTACATCGAACTGGATCTCAACAGCGGTAAGATCCT
TGAGAGTTTTCGCCCCGAAGAACGTTTTCCAATGATGAGCACTTTTAAAGTTCTGCTATGTGGCGCGGTA
TTATCCCGTATTGACGCCGGGCAAGAGCAACTCGGTCGCCGCATACACTATTCTCAGAATGACTTGGTTG
AGTACTCACCAGTCACAGAAAAGCATCTTACGGATGGCATGACAGTAAGAGAATTATGCAGTGCTGCCAT
AACCATGAGTGATAACACTGCGGCCAACTTACTTCTGACAACGATCGGAGGACCGAAGGAGCTAACCGCT
TTTTTGCACAACATGGGGGATCATGTAACTCGCCTTGATCGTTGGGAACCGGAGCTGAATGAAGCCATAC
CAAACGACGAGCGTGACACCACGATGCCTGTAGCAATGGCAACAACGTTGCGCAAACTATTAACTGGCGA
ACTACTTACTCTAGCTTCCCGGCAACAATTAATAGACTGGATGGAGGCGGATAAAGTTGCAGGACCACTT
CTGCGCTCGGCCCTTCCGGCTGGCTGGTTTATTGCTGATAAATCTGGAGCCGGTGAGCGTGGGTCTCGCG
GTATCATTGCAGCACTGGGGCCAGATGGTAAGCCCTCCCGTATCGTAGTTATCTACACGACGGGGAGTCA
GGCAACTATGGATGAACGAAATAGACAGATCGCTGAGATAGGTGCCTCACTGATTAAGCATTGGTAACTG
TCAGACCAAGTTTACTCATATATACTTTAGATTGATTTAAAACTTCATTTTTAATTTAAAAGGATCTAGG
TGAAGATCCTTTTTGATAATCTCATGACCAAAATCCCTTAACGTGAGTTTTCGTTCCACTGAGCGTCAGA
CCCCGTAGAAAAGATCAAAGGATCTTCTTGAGATCCTTTTTTTCTGCGCGTAATCTGCTGCTTGCAAACA
AAAAAACCACCGCTACCAGCGGTGGTTTGTTTGCCGGATCAAGAGCTACCAACTCTTTTTCCGAAGGTAA
CTGGCTTCAGCAGAGCGCAGATACCAAATACTGTTCTTCTAGTGTAGCCGTAGTTAGGCCACCACTTCAA
GAACTCTGTAGCACCGCCTACATACCTCGCTCTGCTAATCCTGTTACCAGTGGCTGCTGCCAGTGGCGAT
AAGTCGTGTCTTACCGGGTTGGACTCAAGACGATAGTTACCGGATAAGGCGCAGCGGTCGGGCTGAACGG
GGGGTTCGTGCACACAGCCCAGCTTGGAGCGAACGACCTACACCGAACTGAGATACCTACAGCGTGAGCT
ATGAGAAAGCGCCACGCTTCCCGAAGGGAGAAAGGCGGACAGGTATCCGGTAAGCGGCAGGGTCGGAACA
GGAGAGCGCACGAGGGAGCTTCCAGGGGGAAACGCCTGGTATCTTTATAGTCCTGTCGGGTTTCGCCACC
TCTGACTTGAGCGTCGATTTTTGTGATGCTCGTCAGGGGGGCGGAGCCTATGGAAAAACGCCAGCAACGC
GGCCTTTTTACGGTTCCTGGCCTTTTGCTGGCCTTTTGCTCACATGTTCTTTCCTGCGTTATCCCCTGAT
