>Addgene plasmid #29782 | PLKO-mcherry-luc-puro-TRPM1 cDNA | addgene partial sequence | sequence record 35164 | 29782 with mCherry-R
CCTCGATCTCGAACTCGTGGCCGTTCACGCTGCCTTCCATGTGCACCTTGAACCGCATAAACTCTTTGAT
GATGGCCATGTTGTCCTCTTCGCCCTTGGACACCATTTCGAAAGGGCCAGGGTTGCTCTCCACGTCGCCG
GCCAGCTTCAGCAGGGCGTAGTTGGTGCACTGGCCGGAGCCCACGGCGATCTTGCCGCCCTTCTTGGCCT
TAATCAGGATCTCCCGGATCTTCCGGGCGTCCAGCTTGCCGGTCAGGCCCTTGGGCACCTCGTCCACAAA
CACGACGCCGCCTCTCAGCTTCTTGGCGGTGGTCACCTGGCTGGCCACGTAGTCCACGATTTCTTTCTCG
GTCATGGTTTTGCCATGTTCGAGGACCACCACGGCGGCAGGCAGCTCGCCGGCGTCATCGTCGGGCAGGC
CGGCCACCCCGGCGTCGAAGATGTTGGGGTGCTGCAGCAGGATGCTTTCCAGCTCGGCTGGGGCCACCTG
GTAGCCCTTGTACTTGATCAGGCTCTTCAGCCGGTCCACGATGAAGAAGTGCTCGTCCTCGTCCCAGTAG
GCGATGTCGCCGCTGTGCAGCCAGCCGTCCTTGTCAATCAGGGCGTTGGTGGCCTCGGGGTTGTTCACGT
AGCCGCTCATGATCATGGGGCCCCTCACGCACAGCTCGCCCCGCTGGTTCACGCCCAGGGTCTTGCCGGT
GTCCAGGTCCACCACCTTGGCCTCGAAGAAAGGCACCACCTTGCCCACGGCGCCAGGCTTGTCGTCGCCC
TCGGGGGTGATCAGAATGGCGCTTTGTGGTCTCGGTCAGGCCATA
