>Addgene plasmid #29782 | PLKO-mcherry-luc-puro-TRPM1 cDNA | addgene partial sequence | sequence record 35974 | hTRPM1-R 5'-atcccctacgtggctgataa-3'
CCCGGTGGTCATAGCAGCCTTGATCAGGCCTTTCCCAAAGACTTGTTTCAGCTTGGGCTGCATCTCAAAG
TTCTGGAGGCCTCCATGCACAGATATTAAGAGCTTGGGGAGTTCCAGCTGCCAATCTTTCACCATGAGAT
GGAGCAGTGAGTCTGGCTTGGTGTTATAGGATACACGGATATACATACCGGTCCCTGGGGAGAGAGGTCG
GTGATTCGGTCAACGAGGGAGCCGACTGCCGACGTGCGCTCCGGAGGCTTGCAGAATGCGGAACACCGCG
CGGGCAGGAACAGGGCCCACACTACCGCCCCACACCCCGCCTCCCGCACCGCCCCTTCCCGGCCGCTGCT
CTCGGCGCGCCCTGCTGAGCAGCCGCTATTGGCCACAGCCCATCGCGGTCGGCGCGCTGCCATTGCTCCC
TGGCGCTGTCCGTCTGCGAGGGTACTAGTGAGACGTGCGGCTTCCGTTTGTCACGTCCGGCACGCCGCGA
ACCGCAAGGAACCTTCCCGACTTAGGG
