>Addgene plasmid #29782 | PLKO-mcherry-luc-puro-TRPM1 cDNA | addgene partial sequence | sequence record 78741 | hTRPM1-F 5'-CACTCCTCCAAGTCCAGAGG-3'
GTCCAACCCTCTAAGTAAGCTCTCTGTGCTCAACAACTCCCACACCCACTTCATCCTGGCTGACAATGGC
ACCCTGGGCAAGTATGGCGCCGAGGTGAAGCTGCGAAGGCTGCTGGAAAAGCACATCTCCCTGCAGAAGA
TCAACACAAGACTGGGGCAGGGCGTGCCCCTCGTGGGTCTCGTGGTGGAGGGGGGCCCTAACGTGGTGTC
CATCGTCTTGGAATACCTGCAAGAAGAGCCTCCCATCCCTGTGGTGATTTGTGATGGCAGCGGACGTGCC
TCGGACATCCTGTCCTTTGCGCACAAGTACTGTGAAGAAGGCGGAATAATAAATGAGTCCCTCAGGGAGC
AGCTTCTAGTTACCATTCAGAAAACATTTAATTATAATAAGGCACAATCACATCAGCTGTTTGCAATTAT
AATGGAGTGCATGAAGAAGAAAGAACTCGTCACTGTGTTCAGAATGGGTTCTGAGGGCCAGCAGGACATC
GAGATGGCAATTTTAACTGCCCTGCTGAAAGGAACAAACGTATCTGCTCCAGATCAGCTGAGCTTGGCAC
TGGCTTGGAACCGCGTGGACATAGCACGAAGCCAGATCTTTGTCTTTGGGCCCCACTGGCCGCCCCTGGG
AAGCCTGGCACCCCCGACGGACAGCAAAGCCACAGAGAAGGAGAAGAAGCCACCCATGGC
