>Addgene plasmid #29782 | PLKO-mcherry-luc-puro-TRPM1 cDNA | addgene partial sequence | sequence record 78744 | hTRPM1-F1 5'-cctatcccctggaagaaacc-3'
CAATTGACGACGGAATGGCAATGCCAAGTTCAAAAGATCACGCGCTCTCATAGCACAGATATTCCTTACA
TTGTGTCGGAAGCTGCAGTGCAAGCTGAGCATAAAGAGCAGTTTGCAGATATGCAAGATGAACACCATGT
CGCTGAAGCAATTCCTCGAATCCCTCGCTTGTCCCTAACCATTACTGACAGAAATGGGATGGAAAACTTA
CTGTCTGTGAAGCCAGATCAAACTTTGGGATTCCCATCTCTCAGGTCAAAAAGTTTACATGGACATCCTA
GGAATGTGAAATCCATTCAGGGAAAGTTAGACAGATCTGGACATGCCAGTAGTGTAAGCAGCTTAGTAAT
TGTGTCTGGAATGACAGCAGAAGAAAAAAAGGTTAAGAAAGAGAAAGCTTCCACAGAAACTGAATGCTAG
AATTCTCGACCTCGAGACAAATGGCAGTATTCATCCACAATTTTAAAAGAAAAGGGGGGATTGGGGGGTA
CAGTGCAGGGGAAAGAATAGTAGACATAATAGCAACAGACATACAAACTAAAGAATTACAAAAACAAATT
ACAAAAATTCAAAATTTTCGGGTTTATTACAGGGACAGC
